>Addgene plasmid #27350 | LeGO-V | depositor full sequence | sequence record 12897 | Author sequence
GTCGACGGATCGGGAGATCTCCCGATCCCCTATGGTGCACTCTCAGTACAATCTGCTCTGATGCCGCATA
GTTAAGCCAGTATCTGCTCCCTGCTTGTGTGTTGGAGGTCGCTGAGTAGTGCGCGAGCAAAATTTAAGCT
ACAACAAGGCAAGGCTTGACCGACAATTGCATGAAGAATCTGCTTAGGGTTAGGCGTTTTGCGCTGCTTC
GCGATGTACGGGCCAGATATACGCGTTGACATTGATTATTGACTAGTTATTAATAGTAATCAATTACGGG
GTCATTAGTTCATAGCCCATATATGGAGTTCCGCGTTACATAACTTACGGTAAATGGCCCGCCTGGCTGA
CCGCCCAACGACCCCCGCCCATTGACGTCAATAATGACGTATGTTCCCATAGTAACGCCAATAGGGACTT
TCCATTGACGTCAATGGGTGGAGTATTTACGGTAAACTGCCCACTTGGCAGTACATCAAGTGTATCATAT
GCCAAGTACGCCCCCTATTGACGTCAATGACGGTAAATGGCCCGCCTGGCATTATGCCCAGTACATGACC
TTATGGGACTTTCCTACTTGGCAGTACATCTACGTATTAGTCATCGCTATTACCATGGTGATGCGGTTTT
GGCAGTACATCAATGGGCGTGGATAGCGGTTTGACTCACGGGGATTTCCAAGTCTCCACCCCATTGACGT
CAATGGGAGTTTGTTTTGGCACCAAAATCAACGGGACTTTCCAAAATGTCGTAACAACTCCGCCCCATTG
ACGCAAATGGGCGGTAGGCGTGTACGGTGGGAGGTCTATATAAGCAGCGCGTTTTGCCTGTACTGGGTCT
CTCTGGTTAGACCAGATCTGAGCCTGGGAGCTCTCTGGCTAACTAGGGAACCCACTGCTTAAGCCTCAAT
AAAGCTTGCCTTGAGTGCTTCAAGTAGTGTGTGCCCGTCTGTTGTGTGACTCTGGTAACTAGAGATCCCT
CAGACCCTTTTAGTCAGTGTGGAAAATCTCTAGCAGTGGCGCCCGAACAGGGACTTGAAAGCGAAAGGGA
AACCAGAGGAGCTCTCTCGACGCAGGACTCGGCTTGCTGAAGCGCGCACGGCAAGAGGCGAGGGGCGGCG
ACTGGTGAGTACGCCAAAAATTTTGACTAGCGGAGGCTAGAAGGAGAGAGATGGGTGCGAGAGCGTCAGT
ATTAAGCGGGGGAGAATTAGATCGCGATGGGAAAAAATTCGGTTAAGGCCAGGGGGAAAGAAAAAATATA
AATTAAAACATATAGTATGGGCAAGCAGGGAGCTAGAACGATTCGCAGTTAATCCTGGCCTGTTAGAAAC
ATCAGAAGGCTGTAGACAAATACTGGGACAGCTACAACCATCCCTTCAGACAGGATCAGAAGAACTTAGA
TCATTATATAATACAGTAGCAACCCTCTATTGTGTGCATCAAAGGATAGAGATAAAAGACACCAAGGAAG
CTTTAGACAAGATAGAGGAAGAGCAAAACAAAAGTAAGACCACCGCACAGCAAGCGGCCGGCCGCGCTGA
TCTTCAGACCTGGAGGAGGAGATATGAGGGACAATTGGAGAAGTGAATTATATAAATATAAAGTAGTAAA
AATTGAACCATTAGGAGTAGCACCCACCAAGGCAAAGAGAAGAGTGGTGCAGAGAGAAAAAAGAGCAGTG
GGAATAGGAGCTTTGTTCCTTGGGTTCTTGGGAGCAGCAGGAAGCACTATGGGCGCAGCGTCAATGACGC
TGACGGTACAGGCCAGACAATTATTGTCTGGTATAGTGCAGCAGCAGAACAATTTGCTGAGGGCTATTGA
GGCGCAACAGCATCTGTTGCAACTCACAGTCTGGGGCATCAAGCAGCTCCAGGCAAGAATCCTGGCTGTG
GAAAGATACCTAAAGGATCAACAGCTCCTGGGGATTTGGGGTTGCTCTGGAAAACTCATTTGCACCACTG
CTGTGCCTTGGAATGCTAGTTGGAGTAATAAATCTCTGGAACAGATTTGGAATCACACGACCTGGATGGA
GTGGGACAGAGAAATTAACAATTACACAAGCTTAATACACTCCTTAATTGAAGAATCGCAAAACCAGCAA
GAAAAGAATGAACAAGAATTATTGGAATTAGATAAATGGGCAAGTTTGTGGAATTGGTTTAACATAACAA
ATTGGCTGTGGTATATAAAATTATTCATAATGATAGTAGGAGGCTTGGTAGGTTTAAGAATAGTTTTTGC
TGTACTTTCTATAGTGAATAGAGTTAGGCAGGGATATTCACCATTATCGTTTCAGACCCACCTCCCAACC
CCGAGGGGACCCGACAGGCCCGAAGGAATAGAAGAAGAAGGTGGAGAGAGAGACAGAGACAGATCCATTC
GATTAGTGAACGGATCGGCACTGCGTGCGCCAATTCTGCAGACAAATGGCAGTATTCATCCACAATTTTA
AAAGAAAAGGGGGGATTGGGGGGTACAGTGCAGGGGAAAGAATAGTAGACATAATAGCAACAGACATACA
AACTAAAGAATTACAAAAACAAATTACAAAAATTCAAAATTTTCGGGTTTATTACAGGGACAGCAGAGAT
CCAGTTTGGTTAGTACCGGGCCCGCTCTAGAGATCCGACGCCGCCATCTCTAGGCCCGCGCCGGCCCCCT
CGCACAGACTTGTGGGAGAAGCTCGGCTACTCCCCTGCCCCGGTTAATTTGCATATAATATTTCCTAGTA
ACTATAGAGGCTTAATGTGCGATAAAAGACAGATAATCTGTTCTTTTTAATACTAGCTACATTTTACATG
ATAGGCTTGGATTTCTATAAGAGATACAAATACTAAATTATTATTTTAAAAAACAGCACAAAAGGAAACT
CACCCTAACTGTAAAGTAATTGTGTGTTTTGAGACTATAAATATCCCTTGGAGAAAAGCCTTGTTAACGC
GCGGTGACCCTCGAGGTCGACGGTATCGATAAGCTCGCTTCACGAGATTCCAGCAGGTCGAGGGACCTAA
TAACTTCGTATAGCATACATTATACGAAGTTATATTAAGGGTTCCAAGCTTAAGCGGCCGCTGAAAGACC
CCACCTGTAGGTTTGGCAAGCTAGCTGCAGTAACGCCATTTTGCAAGGCATGGAAAAATACCAAACCAAG
AATAGAGAAGTTCAGATCAAGGGCGGGTACATGAAAATAGCTAACGTTGGGCCAAACAGGATATCTGCGG
TGAGCAGTTTCGGCCCCGGCCCGGGGCCAAGAACAGATGGTCACCGCAGTTTCGGCCCCGGCCCGAGGCC
AAGAACAGATGGTCCCCAGATATGGCCCAACCCTCAGCAGTTTCTTAAGACCCATCAGATGTTTCCAGGC
TCCCCCAAGGACCTGAAATGACCCTGCGCCTTATTTGAATTAACCAATCAGCCTGCTTCTCGCTTCTGTT
CGCGCGCTTCTGCTTCCCGAGCTCTATAAAAGAGCTCACAACCCCTCACTCGGCGCGCCAGTCCTCCGAT
TGACTGAGTCGCCCGGATCCCGCCACCATGGTGAGCAAGGGCGAGGAGCTGTTCACCGGGGTGGTGCCCA
TCCTGGTCGAGCTGGACGGCGACGTAAACGGCCACAAGTTCAGCGTGTCCGGCGAGGGCGAGGGCGATGC
CACCTACGGCAAGCTGACCCTGAAGCTGATCTGCACCACCGGCAAGCTGCCCGTGCCCTGGCCCACCCTC
GTGACCACCCTGGGCTACGGCCTGCAGTGCTTCGCCCGCTACCCCGACCACATGAAGCAGCACGACTTCT
TCAAGTCCGCCATGCCCGAAGGCTACGTCCAGGAGCGCACCATCTTCTTCAAGGACGACGGCAACTACAA
GACCCGCGCCGAGGTGAAGTTCGAGGGCGACACCCTGGTGAACCGCATCGAGCTGAAGGGCATCGACTTC
AAGGAGGACGGCAACATCCTGGGGCACAAGCTGGAGTACAACTACAACAGCCACAACGTCTATATCACCG
CCGACAAGCAGAAGAACGGCATCAAGGCCAACTTCAAGATCCGCCACAACATCGAGGACGGCGGCGTGCA
GCTCGCCGACCACTACCAGCAGAACACCCCCATCGGCGACGGCCCCGTGCTGCTGCCCGACAACCACTAC
CTGAGCTACCAGTCCGCCCTGAGCAAAGACCCCAACGAGAAGCGCGATCACATGGTCCTGCTGGAGTTCG
TGACCGCCGCCGGGATCACTCTCGGCATGGACGAGCTGTACAAGTAAGAATTCGTCGAGGGACCTAATAA
CTTCGTATAGCATACATTATACGAAGTTATACATGTTTAAGGGTTCCGGTTCCACTAGGTACAATTCGAT
ATCAAGCTTATCGATAATCAACCTCTGGATTACAAAATTTGTGAAAGATTGACTGGTATTCTTAACTATG
TTGCTCCTTTTACGCTATGTGGATACGCTGCTTTAATGCCTTTGTATCATGCTATTGCTTCCCGTATGGC
TTTCATTTTCTCCTCCTTGTATAAATCCTGGTTGCTGTCTCTTTATGAGGAGTTGTGGCCCGTTGTCAGG
CAACGTGGCGTGGTGTGCACTGTGTTTGCTGACGCAACCCCCACTGGTTGGGGCATTGCCACCACCTGTC
AGCTCCTTTCCGGGACTTTCGCTTTCCCCCTCCCTATTGCCACGGCGGAACTCATCGCCGCCTGCCTTGC
CCGCTGCTGGACAGGGGCTCGGCTGTTGGGCACTGACAATTCCGTGGTGTTGTCGGGGAAATCATCGTCC
TTTCCTTGGCTGCTCGCCTGTGTTGCCACCTGGATTCTGCGCGGGACGTCCTTCTGCTACGTCCCTTCGG
CCCTCAATCCAGCGGACCTTCCTTCCCGCGGCCTGCTGCCGGCTCTGCGGCCTCTTCCGCGTCTTCGCCT
TCGCCCTCAGACGAGTCGGATCTCCCTTTGGGCCGCCTCCCCGCATCGATACCGTCGACCTCGATCGAGA
CCTAGAAAAACATGGAGCAATCACAAGTAGCAATACAGCAGCTACCAATGCTGATTGTGCCTGGCTAGAA
GCACAAGAGGAGGAGGAGGTGGGTTTTCCAGTCACACCTCAGGTACCTTTAAGACCAATGACTTACAAGG
CAGCTGTAGATCTTAGCCACTTTTTAAAAGAAAAGGGGGGACTGGAAGGGCTAATTCACTCCCAACGAAG
ACAAGATATCCTTGATCTGTGGATCTACCACACACAAGGCTACTTCCCTGATTGGCAGAACTACACACCA
GGGCCAGGGATCAGATATCCACTGACCTTTGGATGGTGCTACAAGCTAGTACCAGTTGAGCAAGAGAAGG
TAGAAGAAGCCAATGAAGGAGAGAACACCCGCTTGTTACACCCTGTGAGCCTGCATGGGATGGATGACCC
GGAGAGAGAAGTATTAGAGTGGAGGTTTGACAGCCGCCTAGCATTTCATCACATGGCCCGAGAGCTGCAT
CCGGACTGTACTGGGTCTCTCTGGTTAGACCAGATCTGAGCCTGGGAGCTCTCTGGCTAACTAGGGAACC
CACTGCTTAAGCCTCAATAAAGCTTGCCTTGAGTGCTTCAAGTAGTGTGTGCCCGTCTGTTGTGTGACTC
TGGTAACTAGAGATCCCTCAGACCCTTTTAGTCAGTGTGGAAAATCTCTAGCAGCATGTGAGCAAAAGGC
CAGCAAAAGGCCAGGAACCGTAAAAAGGCCGCGTTGCTGGCGTTTTTCCATAGGCTCCGCCCCCCTGACG
AGCATCACAAAAATCGACGCTCAAGTCAGAGGTGGCGAAACCCGACAGGACTATAAAGATACCAGGCGTT
TCCCCCTGGAAGCTCCCTCGTGCGCTCTCCTGTTCCGACCCTGCCGCTTACCGGATACCTGTCCGCCTTT
CTCCCTTCGGGAAGCGTGGCGCTTTCTCATAGCTCACGCTGTAGGTATCTCAGTTCGGTGTAGGTCGTTC
GCTCCAAGCTGGGCTGTGTGCACGAACCCCCCGTTCAGCCCGACCGCTGCGCCTTATCCGGTAACTATCG
TCTTGAGTCCAACCCGGTAAGACACGACTTATCGCCACTGGCAGCAGCCACTGGTAACAGGATTAGCAGA
GCGAGGTATGTAGGCGGTGCTACAGAGTTCTTGAAGTGGTGGCCTAACTACGGCTACACTAGAAGAACAG
TATTTGGTATCTGCGCTCTGCTGAAGCCAGTTACCTTCGGAAAAAGAGTTGGTAGCTCTTGATCCGGCAA
ACAAACCACCGCTGGTAGCGGTGGTTTTTTTGTTTGCAAGCAGCAGATTACGCGCAGAAAAAAAGGATCT
CAAGAAGATCCTTTGATCTTTTCTACGGGGTCTGACGCTCAGTGGAACGAAAACTCACGTTAAGGGATTT
TGGTCATGAGATTATCAAAAAGGATCTTCACCTAGATCCTTTTAAATTAAAAATGAAGTTTTAAATCAAT
CTAAAGTATATATGAGTAAACTTGGTCTGACAGTTACCAATGCTTAATCAGTGAGGCACCTATCTCAGCG
ATCTGTCTATTTCGTTCATCCATAGTTGCCTGACTCCCCGTCGTGTAGATAACTACGATACGGGAGGGCT
TACCATCTGGCCCCAGTGCTGCAATGATACCGCGAGACCCACGCTCACCGGCTCCAGATTTATCAGCAAT
AAACCAGCCAGCCGGAAGGGCCGAGCGCAGAAGTGGTCCTGCAACTTTATCCGCCTCCATCCAGTCTATT
AATTGTTGCCGGGAAGCTAGAGTAAGTAGTTCGCCAGTTAATAGTTTGCGCAACGTTGTTGCCATTGCTA
CAGGCATCGTGGTGTCACGCTCGTCGTTTGGTATGGCTTCATTCAGCTCCGGTTCCCAACGATCAAGGCG
AGTTACATGATCCCCCATGTTGTGCAAAAAAGCGGTTAGCTCCTTCGGTCCTCCGATCGTTGTCAGAAGT
AAGTTGGCCGCAGTGTTATCACTCATGGTTATGGCAGCACTGCATAATTCTCTTACTGTCATGCCATCCG
TAAGATGCTTTTCTGTGACTGGTGAGTACTCAACCAAGTCATTCTGAGAATAGTGTATGCGGCGACCGAG
TTGCTCTTGCCCGGCGTCAATACGGGATAATACCGCGCCACATAGCAGAACTTTAAAAGTGCTCATCATT
GGAAAACGTTCTTCGGGGCGAAAACTCTCAAGGATCTTACCGCTGTTGAGATCCAGTTCGATGTAACCCA
CTCGTGCACCCAACTGATCTTCAGCATCTTTTACTTTCACCAGCGTTTCTGGGTGAGCAAAAACAGGAAG
GCAAAATGCCGCAAAAAAGGGAATAAGGGCGACACGGAAATGTTGAATACTCATACTCTTCCTTTTTCAA
TATTATTGAAGCATTTATCAGGGTTATTGTCTCATGAGCGGATACATATTTGAATGTATTTAGAAAAATA
AACAAATAGGGGTTCCGCGCACATTTCCCCGAAAAGTGCCACCTGAC
Features (pLannotate 1.2.2; 23 found; start..end, strand, type, name):
     31..83      -  misc_feature   bom (fragment): basis of mobility region from pBR322
    238..617     +  enhancer       CMV enhancer: human cytomegalovirus immediate early enhancer
    618..817     +  promoter       CMV promoter: human cytomegalovirus (CMV) immediate early promoter
    835..1015    +  LTR            5' LTR (truncated): truncated 5' long terminal repeat (LTR) from HIV-1
   1062..1187    +  misc_feature   HIV-1 Ψ: packaging signal of human immunodeficiency virus type 1
   1171..1509    +  CDS            HIV-1 gag (fragment): gag protein from human immunodeficiency virus 1; gag
   1686..1919    +  misc_feature   RRE: The Rev response element (RRE) of HIV-1 allows for Rev-dependent mRNA export from the nucleus to the cytoplasm.
   2296..2396    +  CDS            Rev (fragment): human immunodeficiency virus 1 (HIV-1) Rev protein; rev; enhances nuclear export of unspliced and incompletely spliced viral mRNAs
   2446..2563    +  misc_feature   cPPT/CTS: central polypurine tract and central termination sequence of HIV-1
   2622..2935    +  promoter       U6 promoter: RNA polymerase III promoter for mouse U6 snRNA (Das et al., 1988)
   2948..2975    -  misc_feature   MCS (fragment): pBluescript multiple cloning site
   3010..3043    +  protein_bind   loxP: Cre-mediated recombination occurs in the 8-bp core sequence (GCATACAT). Cre recombinase
   3110..3516    +  promoter       SFFV promoter: spleen focus-forming virus long terminal repeat (LTR) promoter
   3528..4247    +  CDS            Venus: yellow fluorescent protein (YFP) with fast and efficient maturation (Nagai et al., 2002) mammalian codon-optimized
   4267..4300    +  protein_bind   loxP: Cre-mediated recombination occurs in the 8-bp core sequence (GCATACAT). Cre recombinase
   4333..4356    +  misc_feature   MCS (fragment): pBluescript multiple cloning site
   4356..4944    +  misc_feature   WPRE: woodchuck hepatitis virus posttranscriptional regulatory element
   4945..4964    +  misc_feature   MCS (fragment): pBluescript multiple cloning site
   4966..5466    +  CDS            nef (fragment): NEF_HV1LA - Experimental evidence at protein level: Swiss-Prot protein existence level 1. Extracellular Nef protein targets CD4(+) T-lymphocytes for apoptosis by interacting with CXCR4 surface receptors. From Human immunodeficiency virus type 1 group M subtype B (isolate Lai) (HIV-1).
   5473..5653    +  LTR            5' LTR (truncated): truncated 5' long terminal repeat (LTR) from HIV-1
   5715..6303    -  rep_origin     ori: high-copy-number ColE1/pMB1/pBR322/pUC origin of replication
   6474..7334    -  CDS            AmpR: β-lactamase; bla; confers resistance to ampicillin, carbenicillin, and related antibiotics
   7335..7439    -  promoter       AmpR promoter: bla
