[The description below was written by a language model from this plasmid's Addgene catalogue record and pLannotate feature annotations shown in this document.]
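Description:
LeGO-V is an HIV-1-derived, third-generation lentiviral vector of the LeGO ("lentiviral gene ontology") series, designed for delivering shRNAs to mammalian cells while marking transduced cells with a fluorescent reporter. Its backbone is a derivative of pLentiLox3.7. In bacteria it is maintained as a high-copy plasmid through a ColE1/pUC-type origin and selected with ampicillin via the β-lactamase gene.

The viral genome is transcribed in packaging cells from a CMV enhancer/promoter fused to a truncated 5' LTR, which makes genomic RNA production Tat-independent. Downstream lie the Ψ packaging signal with a gag fragment, the Rev response element for nuclear export of the unspliced RNA, and the cPPT/CTS element that aids nuclear import and transduction efficiency. The payload contains two expression units. A mouse U6 RNA polymerase III promoter is followed by a short cloning region into which shRNA cassettes can be placed; the depositor notes compatibility with shRNAs transferred from pSUPER as XbaI/XhoI fragments. As deposited, no shRNA is recorded. The second unit is a spleen focus-forming virus (SFFV) promoter driving Venus, a fast-maturing yellow fluorescent protein cloned between BamHI and EcoRI. This SFFV-Venus cassette is flanked by two loxP sites in the same annotated orientation, so Cre recombinase should be able to excise the marker. A WPRE follows to enhance transcript stability and expression, ahead of the truncated 3' LTR.

Because the vector lacks viral structural and enzymatic genes, particles are made by co-transfection with second- or third-generation packaging plasmids plus an envelope plasmid such as VSV-G. It is typically used for knockdown-based functional gene analysis, with Venus allowing transduced cells to be tracked or sorted, alone or alongside other colour variants in the LeGO panel.
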