Addgene plasmid #27350: LeGO-V
Depositing lab: Boris Fehse. Depositing organization: Universitaetsklinikum Hamburg-Eppendorf. Publication: A multicolor panel of novel lentiviral "gene ontology" (LeGO) vectors for functional gene analysis. Weber K, Bartsch U, Stocking C, Fehse B. Mol Ther. 2008 Apr . 16(4):698-706. 10.1038/mt.2008.6 PubMed 18362927.
Backbone
  Vector backbone: LeGO
  Backbone size w/o insert (bp): 6747
  Vector type: Mammalian Expression, Lentiviral
Growth in bacteria
  Bacterial resistance: Ampicillin, 100 μg/mL
  Growth temperature: 37°C
  Growth strain: Stbl3
  Growth instructions: Any (like TOP10, XL10-Gold or Stbl)
  Copy number: High Copy
Gene/Insert
  Gene/Insert name: U6 promoter, SFFV promoter, Venus
  Insert size (bp): 720
  Cloning method: Restriction Enzyme; 5′ cloning site BamHI (not destroyed); 3′ cloning site EcoRI (not destroyed)
  Sequencing primers: 5′ GAGCTCACAACCCCTCACTC
Resource information
  A portion of this plasmid was derived from a plasmid made by: The Venus cDNA is from the Miyawaki lab (http://cfds.brain.riken.jp). The lenti backbone is a derivative of pLentiLox3.7 developed at the MIT (http://web.mit.edu/jacks-lab/protocols/pll37.htm).
Terms and licenses: Academic/Nonprofit Terms; Industry Terms: Not Available to Industry
Depositor comments: HIV-1 derived third generation lentiviral vector for shRNAs. Compatibel to shRNAs cloned in pSUPER (XbaI/XhoI). Use second generation (like psPAX2) or third generation (like pMDLg/pRRE + pRSV-Rev) systems for packaging in addition to a VSV-G expressing plasmid (or another envelope protein). Please visit the LeGO-Vector home page for more information: http://www.LentiGO-Vectors.de
How to cite: LeGO-V was a gift from Boris Fehse (Addgene plasmid # 27350 ; http://n2t.net/addgene:27350 ; RRID:Addgene_27350)
