>Addgene plasmid #27350 | LeGO-V | addgene partial sequence | sequence record 33665 | 27350 with EGFP-N
GCCCTTGCTCACCATGGTGGCGGGATCCGGGCGACTCAGTCAATCGGAGGACTGGCGCGCCGAGTGAGGG
GTTGTGAGCTCTTTTATAGAGCTCGGGAAGCAGAAGCGCGCGAACAGAAGCGAGAAGCAGGCTGATTGGT
TAATTCAAATAAGGCGCAGGGTCATTTCAGGTCCTTGGGGGAGCCTGGAAACATCTGATGGGTCTTAAGA
AACTGCTGAGGGTTGGGCCATATCTGGGGACCATCTGTTCTTGGCCTCGGGCCGGGGCCGAAACTGCGGT
GACCATCTGTTCTTGGCCCCGGGCCGGGGCCGAAACTGCTCACCGCAGATATCCTGTTTGGCCCAACGTT
AGCTATTTTCATGTACCCGCCCTTGATCTGAACTTCTCTATTCTTGGTTTGGTATTTTTCCATGCCTTGC
AAAATGGCGTTACTGCAGCTAGCTTGCCAAACCTACAGGTGGGGTCTTTCAGCGGCCGCTTAAGCTTGGA
ACCCTTAATATAACTTCGTATAATGTATGCTATACGAAGTTATTAGGTCCCTCGACCTGCTGGAATCTCG
TGAAGCGAGCTTATCGATACCGTCGACCTCGAGGGTCACCGCGCGTTAACAAGGCTTTTCTCCAAGGGAT
ATTTATAGTCTCAAAACACACAATTACTTTACAGTTAGGGTGAGTTTCCTTTTGTGCTGTTTTTTAAAAT
AATAATTTAGTATTTGTATCTCTTATAGAAATCCAAGCCTATCATGTAAAATGTAGCTAGTATTAAAAAG
AACAGATTATCTGTCTTTTATCGCACATTAAGCCTCTATAGTTACTAGGAAATATTATATGC
